Addgene plasmid #101743: pET28a-FgßF3-ddFLN4-HIS-ybbr
Purpose: mutant FgßF3 peptide (additional phenylalanine) with ddFLN4 fingerprint domain with C-terminal ybbr tag for covalent immobilization - resulting in high forces
Depositing lab: Hermann Gaub. Depositing organization: Ludwig-Maximilians-Universitaet Muenchen (LMU). Publication: Molecular mechanism of extreme mechanostability in a pathogen adhesin. Milles LF, Schulten K, Gaub HE, Bernardi RC. Science. 2018 Mar 30;359(6383):1527-1533. doi: 10.1126/science.aar2094. PubMed 29599244.
Backbone
  Vector backbone: pET28a
  Backbone manufacturer: EMD Biosciences
  Backbone size w/o insert (bp): 5216
  Total vector size (bp): 5684
  Vector type: Bacterial Expression
Growth in bacteria
  Bacterial resistance: Kanamycin, 50 μg/mL
  Growth temperature: 37°C
  Growth strain: DH5alpha
  Copy number: Low Copy
Gene/Insert
  Gene/Insert name: FgßF3 peptide, ddFLN4 fingerprint
  Species: H. sapiens (human); Dictyostelium discoideum
  Insert size (bp): 468
  Mutation: C18S in ddFLN4, added 9F in FgßF3
  Entrez Gene: FGB (a.k.a. HEL-S-78p)
  Promoter: T7
  Tag / fusion protein: HIS (C terminal on insert); ybbr (C terminal on insert)
  Cloning method: Gibson Cloning
  Sequencing primers: 5′ TAATACGACTCACTATAGGG; 3′ CTAGTTATTGCTCAGCGGT
Terms and licenses: Academic/Nonprofit Terms; Industry Terms: Not Available to Industry
How to cite: pET28a-FgßF3-ddFLN4-HIS-ybbr was a gift from Hermann Gaub (Addgene plasmid # 101743 ; http://n2t.net/addgene:101743 ; RRID:Addgene_101743)
