[The description below was written by a language model from this plasmid's Addgene catalogue record and pLannotate feature annotations shown in this document.]
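Description:
pET28a-FgßF3-ddFLN4-HIS-ybbr is a bacterial expression plasmid of about 5.7 kb built on the pET28a backbone by Gibson cloning. It is selected with kanamycin through the aph(3')-Ia KanR gene and replicates from a pBR322/ColE1-type origin. The adjacent rop gene and bom region fit the low copy number recorded for it, and an f1 origin is also present. Expression is driven by a T7 promoter followed by a lac operator and the T7 gene 10 ribosome binding site, and ends at the T7 terminator. The plasmid-borne lacI gene supplies the repressor, so transcription depends on T7 RNA polymerase in the host and can be induced with IPTG. The short TcR, AmpR promoter, YPB1 and SET1 hits in the automated annotation appear to be backbone remnants or partial matches, not functional parts of the design.

The 468 bp insert encodes a fusion of a peptide from the human fibrinogen β chain (FGB) with ddFLN4, the fourth filamin domain of the Dictyostelium discoideum F-actin cross-linking protein. The annotation picks up ddFLN4 as an abpC fragment. The FgßF3 variant carries an additional phenylalanine (recorded as "added 9F"), and ddFLN4 carries a C18S substitution. C-terminal His and ybbR tags follow. The His tag permits affinity purification, and the ybbR tag allows site-specific covalent attachment to a surface. ddFLN4 acts as a fingerprint domain, with a characteristic unfolding signature that identifies genuine single-molecule events. The record states that this mutant peptide gives high forces, and the associated publication studies the extreme mechanostability of a pathogen adhesin. The depositor and NGS sequences differ by four nucleotides in length but yield the same feature set.
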