Features (pLannotate 1.2.2; 18 found; start..end, strand, type, name):
     12..467     +  rep_origin     f1 ori (sequence partly withheld): f1 bacteriophage origin of replication; arrow indicates direction of (+) strand synthesis
    494..551     +  promoter       AmpR promoter (fragment): bla
    560..1375    -  CDS            KanR: aminoglycoside phosphotransferase; aph(3')-Ia; confers resistance to kanamycin in bacteria or G418 (Geneticin®) in eukaryotes
   1497..2085    +  rep_origin     ori: high-copy-number ColE1/pMB1/pBR322/pUC origin of replication
   2271..2413    -  misc_feature   bom: basis of mobility region from pBR322
   2515..2706    -  CDS            rop: Rop protein, which maintains plasmids at low copy number; rop
   2723..3103    +  CDS            YPB1_ECOLX: Protein predicted: Swiss-Prot protein existence level 4. From Escherichia coli.
   3175..3466    -  CDS            TcR (fragment): tetracycline efflux protein; tet; confers resistance to tetracycline
   3481..3502    -  protein_bind   CAP binding site: CAP binding activates transcription in the presence of cAMP. E. coli catabolite activator protein
   3515..4597    -  CDS            lacI: lac repressor; lacI; The lac repressor binds to the lac operator to inhibit transcription in E. coli. This inhibition can be relieved by adding lactose or isopropyl-β-D-thiogalactopyranoside (IPTG).
   4598..4675    -  promoter       lacI promoter: lacI
   4683..4962    -  CDS            TcR (fragment): tetracycline efflux protein; tet; confers resistance to tetracycline
   4984..5002    +  promoter       T7 promoter: promoter for bacteriophage T7 RNA polymerase
   5003..5027    +  protein_bind   lac operator: The lac repressor binds to the lac operator to inhibit transcription in E. coli. This inhibition can be relieved by adding lactose or isopropyl-β-D-thiogalactopyranoside (IPTG). lac repressor encoded by lacI
   5042..5064    +  RBS            RBS: efficient ribosome binding site from bacteriophage T7 gene 10 (Olins and Rangwala, 1989)
   5171..5476    +  CDS            abpC (fragment): GELA_DICDI - Experimental evidence at protein level: Swiss-Prot protein existence level 1. F-actin cross-linking protein. From Dictyostelium discoideum (Slime mold).
   5555..5604    +  CDS            SET1 (fragment): solubility-enhancement tag derived from T7 phage gene 10B
   5612..5659    +  terminator     T7 terminator: transcription terminator for bacteriophage T7 RNA polymerase
>Addgene plasmid #101743 | pET28a-FgßF3-ddFLN4-HIS-ybbr | depositor full sequence | sequence record 192317 | pET28a-FgßF3-ddFLN4-HIS-ybbr sequence 5684 bps
TGGCGAATGGG
[124 nt withheld, positions 12-135]
C
[91 nt withheld, positions 137-227]
A
[49 nt withheld, positions 229-277]
CCTTTGACGTTGGAGTCCACGTTCTTT
[37 nt withheld, positions 305-341]
ACCCTATCTCGGTCTATTCTTTTGATTTATAAGGGATTTTGCCGATTTCGGCCTATTGGTTAAAAAATGA
GCTGATTTAACAAAAATTTAACGCGAATTTTAACAAAATATTAACGTTTACAATTTCAGGTGGCACTTTT
CGGGGAAATGTGCGCGGAACCCCTATTTGTTTATTTTTCTAAATACATTCAAATATGTATCCGCTCATGA
ATTAATTCTTAGAAAAACTCATCGAGCATCAAATGAAACTGCAATTTATTCATATCAGGATTATCAATAC
CATATTTTTGAAAAAGCCGTTTCTGTAATGAAGGAGAAAACTCACCGAGGCAGTTCCATAGGATGGCAAG
ATCCTGGTATCGGTCTGCGATTCCGACTCGTCCAACATCAATACAACCTATTAATTTCCCCTCGTCAAAA
ATAAGGTTATCAAGTGAGAAATCACCATGAGTGACGACTGAATCCGGTGAGAATGGCAAAAGTTTATGCA
TTTCTTTCCAGACTTGTTCAACAGGCCAGCCATTACGCTCGTCATCAAAATCACTCGCATCAACCAAACC
GTTATTCATTCGTGATTGCGCCTGAGCGAGACGAAATACGCGATCGCTGTTAAAAGGACAATTACAAACA
GGAATCGAATGCAACCGGCGCAGGAACACTGCCAGCGCATCAACAATATTTTCACCTGAATCAGGATATT
CTTCTAATACCTGGAATGCTGTTTTCCCGGGGATCGCAGTGGTGAGTAACCATGCATCATCAGGAGTACG
GATAAAATGCTTGATGGTCGGAAGAGGCATAAATTCCGTCAGCCAGTTTAGTCTGACCATCTCATCTGTA
ACATCATTGGCAACGCTACCTTTGCCATGTTTCAGAAACAACTCTGGCGCATCGGGCTTCCCATACAATC
GATAGATTGTCGCACCTGATTGCCCGACATTATCGCGAGCCCATTTATACCCATATAAATCAGCATCCAT
GTTGGAATTTAATCGCGGCCTAGAGCAAGACGTTTCCCGTTGAATATGGCTCATAACACCCCTTGTATTA
CTGTTTATGTAAGCAGACAGTTTTATTGTTCATGACCAAAATCCCTTAACGTGAGTTTTCGTTCCACTGA
GCGTCAGACCCCGTAGAAAAGATCAAAGGATCTTCTTGAGATCCTTTTTTTCTGCGCGTAATCTGCTGCT
TGCAAACAAAAAAACCACCGCTACCAGCGGTGGTTTGTTTGCCGGATCAAGAGCTACCAACTCTTTTTCC
GAAGGTAACTGGCTTCAGCAGAGCGCAGATACCAAATACTGTCCTTCTAGTGTAGCCGTAGTTAGGCCAC
CACTTCAAGAACTCTGTAGCACCGCCTACATACCTCGCTCTGCTAATCCTGTTACCAGTGGCTGCTGCCA
GTGGCGATAAGTCGTGTCTTACCGGGTTGGACTCAAGACGATAGTTACCGGATAAGGCGCAGCGGTCGGG
CTGAACGGGGGGTTCGTGCACACAGCCCAGCTTGGAGCGAACGACCTACACCGAACTGAGATACCTACAG
CGTGAGCTATGAGAAAGCGCCACGCTTCCCGAAGGGAGAAAGGCGGACAGGTATCCGGTAAGCGGCAGGG
TCGGAACAGGAGAGCGCACGAGGGAGCTTCCAGGGGGAAACGCCTGGTATCTTTATAGTCCTGTCGGGTT
TCGCCACCTCTGACTTGAGCGTCGATTTTTGTGATGCTCGTCAGGGGGGCGGAGCCTATGGAAAAACGCC
AGCAACGCGGCCTTTTTACGGTTCCTGGCCTTTTGCTGGCCTTTTGCTCACATGTTCTTTCCTGCGTTAT
CCCCTGATTCTGTGGATAACCGTATTACCGCCTTTGAGTGAGCTGATACCGCTCGCCGCAGCCGAACGAC
CGAGCGCAGCGAGTCAGTGAGCGAGGAAGCGGAAGAGCGCCTGATGCGGTATTTTCTCCTTACGCATCTG
TGCGGTATTTCACACCGCATATATGGTGCACTCTCAGTACAATCTGCTCTGATGCCGCATAGTTAAGCCA
GTATACACTCCGCTATCGCTACGTGACTGGGTCATGGCTGCGCCCCGACACCCGCCAACACCCGCTGACG
CGCCCTGACGGGCTTGTCTGCTCCCGGCATCCGCTTACAGACAAGCTGTGACCGTCTCCGGGAGCTGCAT
GTGTCAGAGGTTTTCACCGTCATCACCGAAACGCGCGAGGCAGCTGCGGTAAAGCTCATCAGCGTGGTCG
TGAAGCGATTCACAGATGTCTGCCTGTTCATCCGCGTCCAGCTCGTTGAGTTTCTCCAGAAGCGTTAATG
TCTGGCTTCTGATAAAGCGGGCCATGTTAAGGGCGGTTTTTTCCTGTTTGGTCACTGATGCCTCCGTGTA
AGGGGGATTTCTGTTCATGGGGGTAATGATACCGATGAAACGAGAGAGGATGCTCACGATACGGGTTACT
GATGATGAACATGCCCGGTTACTGGAACGTTGTGAGGGTAAACAACTGGCGGTATGGATGCGGCGGGACC
AGAGAAAAATCACTCAGGGTCAATGCCAGCGCTTCGTTAATACAGATGTAGGTGTTCCACAGGGTAGCCA
GCAGCATCCTGCGATGCAGATCCGGAACATAATGGTGCAGGGCGCTGACTTCCGCGTTTCCAGACTTTAC
GAAACACGGAAACCGAAGACCATTCATGTTGTTGCTCAGGTCGCAGACGTTTTGCAGCAGCAGTCGCTTC
ACGTTCGCTCGCGTATCGGTGATTCATTCTGCTAACCAGTAAGGCAACCCCGCCAGCCTAGCCGGGTCCT
CAACGACAGGAGCACGATCATGCGCACCCGTGGGGCCGCCATGCCGGCGATAATGGCCTGCTTCTCGCCG
AAACGTTTGGTGGCGGGACCAGTGACGAAGGCTTGAGCGAGGGCGTGCAAGATTCCGAATACCGCAAGCG
ACAGGCCGATCATCGTCGCGCTCCAGCGAAAGCGGTCCTCGCCGAAAATGACCCAGAGCGCTGCCGGCAC
CTGTCCTACGAGTTGCATGATAAAGAAGACAGTCATAAGTGCGGCGACGATAGTCATGCCCCGCGCCCAC
CGGAAGGAGCTGACTGGGTTGAAGGCTCTCAAGGGCATCGGTCGAGATCCCGGTGCCTAATGAGTGAGCT
AACTTACATTAATTGCGTTGCGCTCACTGCCCGCTTTCCAGTCGGGAAACCTGTCGTGCCAGCTGCATTA
ATGAATCGGCCAACGCGCGGGGAGAGGCGGTTTGCGTATTGGGCGCCAGGGTGGTTTTTCTTTTCACCAG
TGAGACGGGCAACAGCTGATTGCCCTTCACCGCCTGGCCCTGAGAGAGTTGCAGCAAGCGGTCCACGCTG
GTTTGCCCCAGCAGGCGAAAATCCTGTTTGATGGTGGTTAACGGCGGGATATAACATGAGCTGTCTTCGG
TATCGTCGTATCCCACTACCGAGATATCCGCACCAACGCGCAGCCCGGACTCGGTAATGGCGCGCATTGC
GCCCAGCGCCATCTGATCGTTGGCAACCAGCATCGCAGTGGGAACGATGCCCTCATTCAGCATTTGCATG
GTTTGTTGAAAACCGGACATGGCACTCCAGTCGCCTTCCCGTTCCGCTATCGGCTGAATTTGATTGCGAG
TGAGATATTTATGCCAGCCAGCCAGACGCAGACGCGCCGAGACAGAACTTAATGGGCCCGCTAACAGCGC
GATTTGCTGGTGACCCAATGCGACCAGATGCTCCACGCCCAGTCGCGTACCGTCTTCATGGGAGAAAATA
ATACTGTTGATGGGTGTCTGGTCAGAGACATCAAGAAATAACGCCGGAACATTAGTGCAGGCAGCTTCCA
CAGCAATGGCATCCTGGTCATCCAGCGGATAGTTAATGATCAGCCCACTGACGCGTTGCGCGAGAAGATT
GTGCACCGCCGCTTTACAGGCTTCGACGCCGCTTCGTTCTACCATCGACACCACCACGCTGGCACCCAGT
TGATCGGCGCGAGATTTAATCGCCGCGACAATTTGCGACGGCGCGTGCAGGGCCAGACTGGAGGTGGCAA
CGCCAATCAGCAACGACTGTTTGCCCGCCAGTTGTTGTGCCACGCGGTTGGGAATGTAATTCAGCTCCGC
CATCGCCGCTTCCACTTTTTCCCGCGTTTTCGCAGAAACGTGGCTGGCCTGGTTCACCACGCGGGAAACG
GTCTGATAAGAGACACCGGCATACTCTGCGACATCGTATAACGTTACTGGTTTCACATTCACCACCCTGA
ATTGACTCTCTTCCGGGCGCTATCATGCCATACCGCGAAAGGTTTTGCGCCATTCGATGGTGTCCGGGAT
CTCGACGCTCTCCCTTATGCGACTCCTGCATTAGGAAGCAGCCCAGTAGTAGGTTGAGGCCGTTGAGCAC
CGCCGCCGCAAGGAATGGTGCATGCAAGGAGATGGCGCCCAACAGTCCCCCGGCCACGGGGCCTGCCACC
ATACCCACGCCGAAACAAGCGCTCATGAGCCCGAAGTGGCGAGCCCGATCTTCCCCATCGGTGATGTCGG
CGATATAGGCGCCAGCAACCGCACCTGTGGCGCCGGTGATGCCGGCCACGATGCGTCCGGCGTAGAGGAT
CGAGATCTCGATCCCGCGAAATTAATACGACTCACTATAGGGGAATTGTGAGCGGATAACAATTCCCCTG
TAGAAATAATTTTGTTTAACTTTAAGAAGGAGATATACATATGGGTACCAATGAAGAGGGCTTTTTTTTC
AGCGCACGTGGTCATCGTCCGCTGGATGGTAGCGGTAGCGGTTCAGGTAGCGCAGGTACAGGTAGCGGTG
CAGATCCGGAAAAAAGCTATGCCGAAGGTCCGGGTCTGGATGGTGGTGAAAGTTTTCAGCCGAGCAAATT
CAAAATTCATGCAGTTGATCCGGATGGTGTTCATCGTACCGATGGCGGTGATGGTTTTGTTGTTACCATT
GAAGGTCCTGCACCGGTGGATCCGGTTATGGTTGATAATGGTGATGGCACCTATGATGTTGAATTTGAAC
CGAAAGAAGCAGGCGATTACGTTATTAATCTGACCCTGGATGGCGATAATGTTAATGGCTTTCCGAAAAC
CGTTACCGTTAAACCGGCACCGAGCGGTCATCATCATCACCATCATGGTAGCGACTCTCTGGAATTCATC
GCTTCTAAACTGGCTTAACTCGAGTAAGATCCGGCTGCTAACAAAGCCCGAAAGGAAGCTGAGTTGGCTG
CTGCCACCGCTGAGCAATAACTAGCATAACCCCTTGGGGCCTCTAAACGGGTCTTGAGGGGTTTTTTGCT
GAAAGGAGGAACTATATCCGGAT
