Features (pLannotate 1.2.2; 18 found; start..end, strand, type, name):
    597..674     -  promoter       lacI promoter: lacI
    682..961     -  CDS            TcR (fragment): tetracycline efflux protein; tet; confers resistance to tetracycline
    983..1001    +  promoter       T7 promoter: promoter for bacteriophage T7 RNA polymerase
   1002..1026    +  protein_bind   lac operator: The lac repressor binds to the lac operator to inhibit transcription in E. coli. This inhibition can be relieved by adding lactose or isopropyl-β-D-thiogalactopyranoside (IPTG). lac repressor encoded by lacI
   1041..1063    +  RBS            RBS: efficient ribosome binding site from bacteriophage T7 gene 10 (Olins and Rangwala, 1989)
   1170..1475    +  CDS            abpC (fragment): GELA_DICDI - Experimental evidence at protein level: Swiss-Prot protein existence level 1. F-actin cross-linking protein. From Dictyostelium discoideum (Slime mold).
   1554..1603    +  CDS            SET1 (fragment): solubility-enhancement tag derived from T7 phage gene 10B
   1611..1658    +  terminator     T7 terminator: transcription terminator for bacteriophage T7 RNA polymerase
   1695..2123    +  rep_origin     f1 ori (sequence partly withheld): f1 bacteriophage origin of replication; arrow indicates direction of (+) strand synthesis
   2176..2233    +  promoter       AmpR promoter (fragment): bla
   2242..3057    -  CDS            KanR: aminoglycoside phosphotransferase; aph(3')-Ia; confers resistance to kanamycin in bacteria or G418 (Geneticin®) in eukaryotes
   3179..3767    +  rep_origin     ori: high-copy-number ColE1/pMB1/pBR322/pUC origin of replication
   3953..4092    -  misc_feature   bom: basis of mobility region from pBR322
   4194..4385    -  CDS            rop: Rop protein, which maintains plasmids at low copy number; rop
   4402..4782    +  CDS            YPB1_ECOLX: Protein predicted: Swiss-Prot protein existence level 4. From Escherichia coli.
   4854..5145    -  CDS            TcR (fragment): tetracycline efflux protein; tet; confers resistance to tetracycline
   5160..5181    -  protein_bind   CAP binding site: CAP binding activates transcription in the presence of cAMP. E. coli catabolite activator protein
   5194..596     -  CDS            lacI (across the origin): lac repressor; lacI; The lac repressor binds to the lac operator to inhibit transcription in E. coli. This inhibition can be relieved by adding lactose or isopropyl-β-D-thiogalactopyranoside (IPTG).
>Addgene plasmid #101743 | pET28a-FgßF3-ddFLN4-HIS-ybbr | addgene full sequence | sequence record 199091 | Addgene NGS Result
GCCAGACGCAGACGCGCCGAGACAGAACTTAATGGGCCCGCTAACAGCGCGATTTGCTGGTGACCCAATG
CGACCAGATGCTCCACGCCCAGTCGCGTACCGTCTTCATGGGAGAAAATAATACTGTTGATGGGTGTCTG
GTCAGAGACATCAAGAAATAACGCCGGAACATTAGTGCAGGCAGCTTCCACAGCAATGGCATCCTGGTCA
TCCAGCGGATAGTTAATGATCAGCCCACTGACGCGTTGCGCGAGAAGATTGTGCACCGCCGCTTTACAGG
CTTCGACGCCGCTTCGTTCTACCATCGACACCACCACGCTGGCACCCAGTTGATCGGCGCGAGATTTAAT
CGCCGCGACAATTTGCGACGGCGCGTGCAGGGCCAGACTGGAGGTGGCAACGCCAATCAGCAACGACTGT
TTGCCCGCCAGTTGTTGTGCCACGCGGTTGGGAATGTAATTCAGCTCCGCCATCGCCGCTTCCACTTTTT
CCCGCGTTTTCGCAGAAACGTGGCTGGCCTGGTTCACCACGCGGGAAACGGTCTGATAAGAGACACCGGC
ATACTCTGCGACATCGTATAACGTTACTGGTTTCACATTCACCACCCTGAATTGACTCTCTTCCGGGCGC
TATCATGCCATACCGCGAAAGGTTTTGCGCCATTCGATGGTGTCCGGGATCTCGACGCTCTCCCTTATGC
GACTCCTGCATTAGGAAGCAGCCCAGTAGTAGGTTGAGGCCGTTGAGCACCGCCGCCGCAAGGAATGGTG
CATGCAAGGAGATGGCGCCCAACAGTCCCCCGGCCACGGGGCCTGCCACCATACCCACGCCGAAACAAGC
GCTCATGAGCCCGAAGTGGCGAGCCCGATCTTCCCCATCGGTGATGTCGGCGATATAGGCGCCAGCAACC
GCACCTGTGGCGCCGGTGATGCCGGCCACGATGCGTCCGGCGTAGAGGATCGAGATCTCGATCCCGCGAA
ATTAATACGACTCACTATAGGGGAATTGTGAGCGGATAACAATTCCCCTGTAGAAATAATTTTGTTTAAC
TTTAAGAAGGAGATATACATATGGGTACCAATGAAGAGGGCTTTTTTTTCAGCGCACGTGGTCATCGTCC
GCTGGATGGTAGCGGTAGCGGTTCAGGTAGCGCAGGTACAGGTAGCGGTGCAGATCCGGAAAAAAGCTAT
GCCGAAGGTCCGGGTCTGGATGGTGGTGAAAGTTTTCAGCCGAGCAAATTCAAAATTCATGCAGTTGATC
CGGATGGTGTTCATCGTACCGATGGCGGTGATGGTTTTGTTGTTACCATTGAAGGTCCTGCACCGGTGGA
TCCGGTTATGGTTGATAATGGTGATGGCACCTATGATGTTGAATTTGAACCGAAAGAAGCAGGCGATTAC
GTTATTAATCTGACCCTGGATGGCGATAATGTTAATGGCTTTCCGAAAACCGTTACCGTTAAACCGGCAC
CGAGCGGTCATCATCATCACCATCATGGTAGCGACTCTCTGGAATTCATCGCTTCTAAACTGGCTTAACT
CGAGTAAGATCCGGCTGCTAACAAAGCCCGAAAGGAAGCTGAGTTGGCTGCTGCCACCGCTGAGCAATAA
CTAGCATAACCCCTTGGGGCCTCTAAACGGGTCTTGAGGGGTTTTTTGCTGAAAGGAGGAACTATATCCG
GATTGGCGAATGGG
[124 nt withheld, positions 1695-1818]
C
[91 nt withheld, positions 1820-1910]
A
[49 nt withheld, positions 1912-1960]
CCTTTGACGTTGGAGTCCACGTTCTTT
[37 nt withheld, positions 1988-2024]
ACCCTATCTCGGTCTATTCTTTTGATTTATAAGGGATTTTGCCGATTTCGGCCTATTGGTTAAAAAATGA
GCTGATTTAACAAAAATTTAACGCGAATTTTAACAAAATATTAACGCTTACAATTTAGGTGGCACTTTTC
GGGGAAATGTGCGCGGAACCCCTATTTGTTTATTTTTCTAAATACATTCAAATATGTATCCGCTCATGAA
TTAATTCTTAGAAAAACTCATCGAGCATCAAATGAAACTGCAATTTATTCATATCAGGATTATCAATACC
ATATTTTTGAAAAAGCCGTTTCTGTAATGAAGGAGAAAACTCACCGAGGCAGTTCCATAGGATGGCAAGA
TCCTGGTATCGGTCTGCGATTCCGACTCGTCCAACATCAATACAACCTATTAATTTCCCCTCGTCAAAAA
TAAGGTTATCAAGTGAGAAATCACCATGAGTGACGACTGAATCCGGTGAGAATGGCAAAAGTTTATGCAT
TTCTTTCCAGACTTGTTCAACAGGCCAGCCATTACGCTCGTCATCAAAATCACTCGCATCAACCAAACCG
TTATTCATTCGTGATTGCGCCTGAGCGAGACGAAATACGCGATCGCTGTTAAAAGGACAATTACAAACAG
GAATCGAATGCAACCGGCGCAGGAACACTGCCAGCGCATCAACAATATTTTCACCTGAATCAGGATATTC
TTCTAATACCTGGAATGCTGTTTTCCCGGGGATCGCAGTGGTGAGTAACCATGCATCATCAGGAGTACGG
ATAAAATGCTTGATGGTCGGAAGAGGCATAAATTCCGTCAGCCAGTTTAGTCTGACCATCTCATCTGTAA
CATCATTGGCAACGCTACCTTTGCCATGTTTCAGAAACAACTCTGGCGCATCGGGCTTCCCATACAATCG
ATAGATTGTCGCACCTGATTGCCCGACATTATCGCGAGCCCATTTATACCCATATAAATCAGCATCCATG
TTGGAATTTAATCGCGGCCTAGAGCAAGACGTTTCCCGTTGAATATGGCTCATAACACCCCTTGTATTAC
TGTTTATGTAAGCAGACAGTTTTATTGTTCATGACCAAAATCCCTTAACGTGAGTTTTCGTTCCACTGAG
CGTCAGACCCCGTAGAAAAGATCAAAGGATCTTCTTGAGATCCTTTTTTTCTGCGCGTAATCTGCTGCTT
GCAAACAAAAAAACCACCGCTACCAGCGGTGGTTTGTTTGCCGGATCAAGAGCTACCAACTCTTTTTCCG
AAGGTAACTGGCTTCAGCAGAGCGCAGATACCAAATACTGTCCTTCTAGTGTAGCCGTAGTTAGGCCACC
ACTTCAAGAACTCTGTAGCACCGCCTACATACCTCGCTCTGCTAATCCTGTTACCAGTGGCTGCTGCCAG
TGGCGATAAGTCGTGTCTTACCGGGTTGGACTCAAGACGATAGTTACCGGATAAGGCGCAGCGGTCGGGC
TGAACGGGGGGTTCGTGCACACAGCCCAGCTTGGAGCGAACGACCTACACCGAACTGAGATACCTACAGC
GTGAGCTATGAGAAAGCGCCACGCTTCCCGAAGGGAGAAAGGCGGACAGGTATCCGGTAAGCGGCAGGGT
CGGAACAGGAGAGCGCACGAGGGAGCTTCCAGGGGGAAACGCCTGGTATCTTTATAGTCCTGTCGGGTTT
CGCCACCTCTGACTTGAGCGTCGATTTTTGTGATGCTCGTCAGGGGGGCGGAGCCTATGGAAAAACGCCA
GCAACGCGGCCTTTTTACGGTTCCTGGCCTTTTGCTGGCCTTTTGCTCACATGTTCTTTCCTGCGTTATC
CCCTGATTCTGTGGATAACCGTATTACCGCCTTTGAGTGAGCTGATACCGCTCGCCGCAGCCGAACGACC
GAGCGCAGCGAGTCAGTGAGCGAGGAAGCGGAAGAGCGCCTGATGCGGTATTTTCTCCTTACGCATCTGT
GCGGTATTTCACACCGCAATGGTGCACTCTCAGTACAATCTGCTCTGATGCCGCATAGTTAAGCCAGTAT
ACACTCCGCTATCGCTACGTGACTGGGTCATGGCTGCGCCCCGACACCCGCCAACACCCGCTGACGCGCC
CTGACGGGCTTGTCTGCTCCCGGCATCCGCTTACAGACAAGCTGTGACCGTCTCCGGGAGCTGCATGTGT
CAGAGGTTTTCACCGTCATCACCGAAACGCGCGAGGCAGCTGCGGTAAAGCTCATCAGCGTGGTCGTGAA
GCGATTCACAGATGTCTGCCTGTTCATCCGCGTCCAGCTCGTTGAGTTTCTCCAGAAGCGTTAATGTCTG
GCTTCTGATAAAGCGGGCCATGTTAAGGGCGGTTTTTTCCTGTTTGGTCACTGATGCCTCCGTGTAAGGG
GGATTTCTGTTCATGGGGGTAATGATACCGATGAAACGAGAGAGGATGCTCACGATACGGGTTACTGATG
ATGAACATGCCCGGTTACTGGAACGTTGTGAGGGTAAACAACTGGCGGTATGGATGCGGCGGGACCAGAG
AAAAATCACTCAGGGTCAATGCCAGCGCTTCGTTAATACAGATGTAGGTGTTCCACAGGGTAGCCAGCAG
CATCCTGCGATGCAGATCCGGAACATAATGGTGCAGGGCGCTGACTTCCGCGTTTCCAGACTTTACGAAA
CACGGAAACCGAAGACCATTCATGTTGTTGCTCAGGTCGCAGACGTTTTGCAGCAGCAGTCGCTTCACGT
TCGCTCGCGTATCGGTGATTCATTCTGCTAACCAGTAAGGCAACCCCGCCAGCCTAGCCGGGTCCTCAAC
GACAGGAGCACGATCATGCGCACCCGTGGGGCCGCCATGCCGGCGATAATGGCCTGCTTCTCGCCGAAAC
GTTTGGTGGCGGGACCAGTGACGAAGGCTTGAGCGAGGGCGTGCAAGATTCCGAATACCGCAAGCGACAG
GCCGATCATCGTCGCGCTCCAGCGAAAGCGGTCCTCGCCGAAAATGACCCAGAGCGCTGCCGGCACCTGT
CCTACGAGTTGCATGATAAAGAAGACAGTCATAAGTGCGGCGACGATAGTCATGCCCCGCGCCCACCGGA
AGGAGCTGACTGGGTTGAAGGCTCTCAAGGGCATCGGTCGAGATCCCGGTGCCTAATGAGTGAGCTAACT
TACATTAATTGCGTTGCGCTCACTGCCCGCTTTCCAGTCGGGAAACCTGTCGTGCCAGCTGCATTAATGA
ATCGGCCAACGCGCGGGGAGAGGCGGTTTGCGTATTGGGCGCCAGGGTGGTTTTTCTTTTCACCAGTGAG
ACGGGCAACAGCTGATTGCCCTTCACCGCCTGGCCCTGAGAGAGTTGCAGCAAGCGGTCCACGCTGGTTT
GCCCCAGCAGGCGAAAATCCTGTTTGATGGTGGTTAACGGCGGGATATAACATGAGCTGTCTTCGGTATC
GTCGTATCCCACTACCGAGATATCCGCACCAACGCGCAGCCCGGACTCGGTAATGGCGCGCATTGCGCCC
AGCGCCATCTGATCGTTGGCAACCAGCATCGCAGTGGGAACGATGCCCTCATTCAGCATTTGCATGGTTT
GTTGAAAACCGGACATGGCACTCCAGTCGCCTTCCCGTTCCGCTATCGGCTGAATTTGATTGCGAGTGAG
ATATTTATGCCAGCCA
